Addgene plasmid #34566: WZLneo-PPARγ2
Depositing lab: Kai Ge. Depositing organization: National Institute of Diabetes & Digestive & Kidney Diseases (NIDDK). Publication: Histone H3K27 methyltransferase Ezh2 represses Wnt genes to facilitate adipogenesis. Wang L, Jin Q, Lee JE, Su IH, Ge K. Proc Natl Acad Sci U S A. 2010 Apr 20. 107(16):7317-22. 10.1073/pnas.1000031107 PubMed 20368440.
Backbone
  Vector backbone: pWZL Neo
  Backbone size w/o insert (bp): 6000
  Vector type: Mammalian Expression, Retroviral
  Selectable markers: Neomycin (select with G418)
Growth in bacteria
  Bacterial resistance: Ampicillin, 100 μg/mL
  Growth temperature: 37°C
  Growth strain: Stbl3
  Copy number: High Copy
Gene/Insert
  Gene/Insert name: PPARγ2 (alt name: PPARg2)
  Species: M. musculus (mouse)
  Insert size (bp): 2100
  Entrez Gene: Pparg (a.k.a. Nr1c3, PPAR-gamma, PPAR-gamma2, PPARgamma, PPARgamma2)
  Promoter: 5'LTR
  Tag / fusion protein: Flag (N terminal on insert); HA (N terminal on insert)
  Cloning method: Restriction Enzyme; 5′ cloning site BamHI (not destroyed); 3′ cloning site SalI (not destroyed)
  Sequencing primers: 5′ pWZL-Fwd
Resource information
  A portion of this plasmid was derived from a plasmid made by: PPARγ2 obtained from B. Spiegelman (Addgene Plasmid #8859
Terms and licenses: Academic/Nonprofit Terms; Industry Terms: Not Available to Industry
How to cite: WZLneo-PPARγ2 was a gift from Kai Ge (Addgene plasmid # 34566 ; http://n2t.net/addgene:34566 ; RRID:Addgene_34566)
