[The description below was written by a language model from this plasmid's Addgene catalogue record.]
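Description:
WZLneo-PPARγ2 is a retroviral mammalian expression plasmid built on the pWZL Neo backbone (about 6 kb without insert). It carries a roughly 2.1 kb insert encoding mouse PPARγ2, the adipocyte-enriched isoform of the nuclear receptor encoded by Pparg. The insert sits between BamHI and SalI sites, both of which are retained. It bears Flag and HA epitope tags at the N terminus, so the ectopic protein can be detected or immunoprecipitated separately from endogenous PPARγ. Transcription is driven by the retroviral 5' LTR, which serves as the promoter once the provirus has integrated into target cells. The PPARγ2 coding sequence was derived from an earlier plasmid made by another laboratory.

In bacteria the plasmid is maintained at high copy under ampicillin selection, and a recombination-deficient strain (Stbl3) is recorded as the growth host, a common choice for keeping LTR-containing vectors stable. In mammalian cells, the neomycin resistance marker allows transduced populations to be selected with G418. No feature table is provided, so the record does not state how the neomycin cassette is expressed, nor does it detail the packaging signal, 3' LTR or bacterial origin. As a retroviral vector, it would normally be introduced into packaging cells to produce virus for stable delivery into dividing cells. The associated publication concerns regulation of Wnt genes by the histone methyltransferase Ezh2 during adipogenesis, which is consistent with using the construct for stable ectopic expression of tagged PPARγ2, a master regulator of adipocyte differentiation, in cell culture models of adipogenesis.
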