>Addgene plasmid #34566 | WZLneo-PPARγ2 | addgene partial sequence | sequence record 42816 | pWZL-Fwd
GGCGCCGGCCGGATCCCGGGCCACCATGGACTACAAGGACGACGATGACAAGTACCCTTATGATGTCCCT
GATTATGCCTCCGGTGAAACTCTGGGAGATTCTCCTGTTGACCCAGAGCATGGTGCCTTCGCTGATGCAC
TGCCTATGAGCACTTCACAAGAAATTACCATGGTTGACACAGAGATGCCATTCTGGCCCACCAACTTCGG
AATCAGCTCTGTGGACCTCTCCGTGATGGAAGACCACTCGCATTCCTTTGACATCAAGCCCTTTACCACA
GTTGATTTCTCCAGCATTTCTGCTCCACACTATGAAGACATTCCATTCACAAGAGCTGACCCAATGGTTG
CTGATTACAAATATGACCTGAAGCTCCAAGAATACCAAAGTGCGATCAAAGTAGAACCTGCATCTCCACC
TTATTATTCTGAAAAGACCCAGCTCTACAACAGGCCTCATGAAGAACCTTCTAACTCCCTCATGGCCATT
GAGTGCCGAGTCTGTGGGGATAAAGCATCAGGCTTCCACTATGGAGTTCATGCTTGTGAAGGATGCAAGG
GTTTTTTCCGAAGAACCATCCGATTGAAGCTTATTTATGATAGGTGTGATCTTAACTGCCGGATCCACAA
AAAAAGTAGAAATAAATGTCAGTACTGTCGGTTTCAGAAGTGCCTTGCTGTGGGGATGTCTCACAATGCC
ATCAGGTTTGGGCGGATGCCACAGGCCGAGAAGGAGAAGCTGTTGGCGGAGATCTCCAGTGATATCGACC
AGCTGAACCCAGAGTCTGCTGATCTGCGAGCCCTGGCAAAGCATTTGTATGACTCATACATAAA
